>Addgene plasmid #144427 | TFORF2951 | addgene full sequence | sequence record 435268 | Addgene NGS Result
TTAATGTAGTCTTATGCAATACTCTTGTAGTCTTGCAACATGGTAACGATGAGTTAGCAACATGCCTTAC
AAGGAGAGAAAAAGCACCGTGCATGCCGATTGGTGGAAGTAAGGTGGTACGATCGTGCCTTATTAGGAAG
GCAACAGACGGGTCTGACATGGATTGGACGAACCACTGAATTGCCGCATTGCAGAGATATTGTATTTAAG
TGCCTAGCTCGATACATAAACGGGTCTCTCTGGTTAGACCAGATCTGAGCCTGGGAGCTCTCTGGCTAAC
TAGGGAACCCACTGCTTAAGCCTCAATAAAGCTTGCCTTGAGTGCTTCAAGTAGTGTGTGCCCGTCTGTT
GTGTGACTCTGGTAACTAGAGATCCCTCAGACCCTTTTAGTCAGTGTGGAAAATCTCTAGCAGTGGCGCC
CGAACAGGGACTTGAAAGCGAAAGGGAAACCAGAGGAGCTCTCTCGACGCAGGACTCGGCTTGCTGAAGC
GCGCACGGCAAGAGGCGAGGGGCGGCGACTGGTGAGTACGCCAAAAATTTTGACTAGCGGAGGCTAGAAG
GAGAGAGATGGGTGCGAGAGCGTCAGTATTAAGCGGGGGAGAATTAGATCGCGATGGGAAAAAATTCGGT
TAAGGCCAGGGGGAAAGAAAAAATATAAATTAAAACATATAGTATGGGCAAGCAGGGAGCTAGAACGATT
CGCAGTTAATCCTGGCCTGTTAGAAACATCAGAAGGCTGTAGACAAATACTGGGACAGCTACAACCATCC
CTTCAGACAGGATCAGAAGAACTTAGATCATTATATAATACAGTAGCAACCCTCTATTGTGTGCATCAAA
GGATAGAGATAAAAGACACCAAGGAAGCTTTAGACAAGATAGAGGAAGAGCAAAACAAAAGTAAGACCAC
CGCACAGCAAGCGGCCGCTGATCTTCAGACCTGGAGGAGGAGATATGAGGGACAATTGGAGAAGTGAATT
ATATAAATATAAAGTAGTAAAAATTGAACCATTAGGAGTAGCACCCACCAAGGCAAAGAGAAGAGTGGTG
CAGAGAGAAAAAAGAGCAGTGGGAATAGGAGCTTTGTTCCTTGGGTTCTTGGGAGCAGCAGGAAGCACTA
TGGGCGCAGCGTCAATGACGCTGACGGTACAGGCCAGACAATTATTGTCTGGTATAGTGCAGCAGCAGAA
CAATTTGCTGAGGGCTATTGAGGCGCAACAGCATCTGTTGCAACTCACAGTCTGGGGCATCAAGCAGCTC
CAGGCAAGAATCCTGGCTGTGGAAAGATACCTAAAGGATCAACAGCTCCTGGGGATTTGGGGTTGCTCTG
GAAAACTCATTTGCACCACTGCTGTGCCTTGGAATGCTAGTTGGAGTAATAAATCTCTGGAACAGATTTG
GAATCACACGACCTGGATGGAGTGGGACAGAGAAATTAACAATTACACAAGCTTAATACACTCCTTAATT
GAAGAATCGCAAAACCAGCAAGAAAAGAATGAACAAGAATTATTGGAATTAGATAAATGGGCAAGTTTGT
GGAATTGGTTTAACATAACAAATTGGCTGTGGTATATAAAATTATTCATAATGATAGTAGGAGGCTTGGT
AGGTTTAAGAATAGTTTTTGCTGTACTTTCTATAGTGAATAGAGTTAGGCAGGGATATTCACCATTATCG
TTTCAGACCCACCTCCCAACCCCGAGGGGACCCATGCATTGCATCTCAATTAGTCAGCAACCAGGTGTGG
AAAGTCCCCAGGCTCCCCAGCAGGCAGAAGTATGCAAAGCATGCGTCTCAATTAGTCAGCAACCATAGTC
CCGCCCCTAACTCCGCCCATCCCGCCCCTAACTCCGCCCAGTTCCGCCCATTCTCCGCCCCATGGCTGAC
TAATTTTTTTTATTTATGCAGAGGCCGAGGCCGCCTCGGCCTCTGAGCTATTCCAGAAGTAGTGAGGAGG
CTTTTTTGGAGGCCTAGGCTTTTGCAAAAAGCTTTCTAGAGGTACCACCGGAGCTTACCATGACCGAGTA
CAAGCCCACGGTGCGCCTCGCCACCCGCGACGACGTCCCCAGGGCCGTACGCACCCTCGCCGCCGCGTTC
GCCGACTACCCCGCCACGCGCCACACCGTCGATCCGGACCGCCACATCGAGCGGGTCACCGAGCTGCAAG
AACTCTTCCTCACGCGCGTCGGGCTCGACATCGGCAAGGTGTGGGTCGCGGACGACGGCGCCGCCGTGGC
GGTCTGGACCACGCCGGAGAGCGTCGAAGCGGGGGCGGTGTTCGCCGAGATCGGCCCGCGCATGGCCGAG
TTGAGCGGTTCCCGGCTGGCCGCGCAGCAACAGATGGAAGGCCTCCTGGCGCCGCACCGGCCCAAGGAGC
CCGCGTGGTTCCTGGCCACCGTCGGCGTCTCGCCCGACCACCAGGGCAAGGGTCTGGGCAGCGCCGTCGT
GCTCCCCGGAGTGGAGGCGGCCGAGCGCGCCGGGGTGCCCGCCTTCCTGGAGACCTCCGCGCCCCGCAAC
CTCCCCTTCTACGAGCGGCTCGGCTTCACCGTCACCGCCGACGTCGAGGTGCCCGAAGGACCGCGCACCT
GGTGCATGACCCGCAAGCCCGGTGCCAGTTAACGAATTCTAGATCTTGAGACAAATGGCAGTATTCATCC
ACAATTTTAAAAGAAAAGGGGGGATTGGGGGGTACAGTGCAGGGGAAAGAATAGTAGACATAATAGCAAC
AGACATACAAACTAAAGAATTACAAAAACAAATTACAAAAATTCAAAATTTTCGGGTTTATTACAGGGAC
AGCAGAGATCCACTTTGGCGCCGGCTCGAGGCCTGCAGGTGCAAAGATGGATAAAGTTTTAAACAGAGAG
GAATCTTTGCAGCTAATGGACCTTCTAGGTCTTGAAAGGAGTGGGAATTGGCTCCGGTGCCCGTCAGTGG
GCAGAGCGCACATCGCCCACAGTCCCCGAGAAGTTGGGGGGAGGGGTCGGCAATTGAACCGGTGCCTAGA
GAAGGTGGCGCGGGGTAAACTGGGAAAGTGATGTCGTGTACTGGCTCCGCCTTTTTCCCGAGGGTGGGGG
AGAACCGTATATAAGTGCAGTAGTCGCCGTGAACGTTCTTTTTCGCAACGGGTTTGCCGCCAGAACACAG
GTAAGTGCCGTGTGTGGTTCCCGCGGGCCTGGCCTCTTTACGGGTTATGGCCCTTGCGTGCCTTGAATTA
CTTCCACCTGGCTGCAGTACGTGATTCTTGATCCCGAGCTTCGGGTTGGAAGTGGGTGGGAGAGTTCGAG
GCCTTGCGCTTAAGGAGCCCCTTCGCCTCGTGCTTGAGTTGAGGCCTGGCCTGGGCGCTGGGGCCGCCGC
GTGCGAATCTGGTGGCACCTTCGCGCCTGTCTCGCTGCTTTCGATAAGTCTCTAGCCATTTAAAATTTTT
GATGACCTGCTGCGACGCTTTTTTTCTGGCAAGATAGTCTTGTAAATGCGGGCCAAGATCTGCACACTGG
TATTTCGGTTTTTGGGGCCGCGGGCGGCGACGGGGCCCGTGCGTCCCAGCGCACATGTTCGGCGAGGCGG
GGCCTGCGAGCGCGGCCACCGAGAATCGGACGGGGGTAGTCTCAAGCTGGCCGGCCTGCTCTGGTGCCTG
GCCTCGCGCCGCCGTGTATCGCCCCGCCCTGGGCGGCAAGGCTGGCCCGGTCGGCACCAGTTGCGTGAGC
GGAAAGATGGCCGCTTCCCGGCCCTGCTGCAGGGAGCTCAAAATGGAGGACGCGGCGCTCGGGAGAGCGG
GCGGGTGAGTCACCCACACAAAGGAAAAGGGCCTTTCCGTCCTCAGCCGTCGCTTCATGTGACTCCACGG
AGTACCGGGCGCCGTCCAGGCACCTCGATTAGTTCTCGAGCTTTTGGAGTACGTCGTCTTTAGGTTGGGG
GGAGGGGTTTTATGCGATGGAGTTTCCCCACACTGAGTGGGTGGAGACTGAAGTTAGGCCAGCTTGGCAC
TTGATGTAATTCTCCTTGGAATTTGCCCTTTTTGAGTTTGGATCTTGGTTCATTCTCAAGCCTCAGACAG
TGGTTCAAAGTTTTTTTCTTCCATTTCAGGTGTCGTGAGGCTAGCATCGATTGATCAACAAGTTTGTACA
AAAAAGTTGGCATGGAGGAGGGCTCCAGCTCGCCCGTGTCCCCCGTGGACAGCCTGGGCACCAGCGAGGA
GGAGCTCGAGAGGCAGCCCAAGCGCTTCGGCCGGAAGCGGCGCTACAGCAAGAAGTCGAGCGAAGATGGC
AGCCCGACCCCGGGCAAGCGCGGCAAGAAGGGCAGCCCCAGCGCGCAGTCCTTCGAGGAGCTGCAGAGCC
AGCGCATCCTGGCCAACGTGCGCGAGCGCCAGCGCACCCAGTCGCTCAACGAGGCCTTCGCGGCGCTGCG
CAAGATCATCCCCACGCTGCCCTCTGACAAGCTGAGCAAGATCCAGACGCTCAAGCTGGCCGCCAGGTAC
ATAGACTTCCTCTACCAGGTCCTGCAGAGCGACGAGATGGACAATAAGATGACCAGCTGCAGCTACGTGG
CCCACGAGCGCCTCAGCTACGCCTTCTCCGTGTGGCGCATGGAGGGCGCGTGGTCCATGTCCGCCTCCCA
CTACCCAACTTTCTTGTACAAAGTGGTTGATATCGGTAAGCCTATCCCTAACCCTCTCCTCGGTCTCGAT
TCTACGTAGTAATGAACTAGTCCGTAACTTGAAAGTATTTCGATTTCTTGGCTTTATATATCTTGTGGAA
AGGACGAGGCGATAGTGGCGGATACCTGCGCACGCGTTAAGTCGACAATCAACCTCTGGATTACAAAATT
TGTGAAAGATTGACTGGTATTCTTAACTATGTTGCTCCTTTTACGCTATGTGGATACGCTGCTTTAATGC
CTTTGTATCATGCTATTGCTTCCCGTATGGCTTTCATTTTCTCCTCCTTGTATAAATCCTGGTTGCTGTC
TCTTTATGAGGAGTTGTGGCCCGTTGTCAGGCAACGTGGCGTGGTGTGCACTGTGTTTGCTGACGCAACC
CCCACTGGTTGGGGCATTGCCACCACCTGTCAGCTCCTTTCCGGGACTTTCGCTTTCCCCCTCCCTATTG
CCACGGCGGAACTCATCGCCGCCTGCCTTGCCCGCTGCTGGACAGGGGCTCGGCTGTTGGGCACTGACAA
TTCCGTGGTGTTGTCGGGGAAATCATCGTCCTTTCCTTGGCTGCTCGCCTGTGTTGCCACCTGGATTCTG
CGCGGGACGTCCTTCTGCTACGTCCCTTCGGCCCTCAATCCAGCGGACCTTCCTTCCCGCGGCCTGCTGC
CGGCTCTGCGGCCTCTTCCGCGTCTTCGCCTTCGCCCTCAGACGAGTCGGATCTCCCTTTGGGCCGCCTC
CCCGCGTCGACTTTAAGACCAATGACTTACAAGGCAGCTGTAGATCTTAGCCACTTTTTAAAAGAAAAGG
GGGGACTGGAAGGGCTAATTCACTCCCAACGAAGACAAGATCTGCTTTTTGCTTGTACTGGGTCTCTCTG
GTTAGACCAGATCTGAGCCTGGGAGCTCTCTGGCTAACTAGGGAACCCACTGCTTAAGCCTCAATAAAGC
TTGCCTTGAGTGCTTCAAGTAGTGTGTGCCCGTCTGTTGTGTGACTCTGGTAACTAGAGATCCCTCAGAC
CCTTTTAGTCAGTGTGGAAAATCTCTAGCAGTACGTATAGTAGTTCATGTCATCTTATTATTCAGTATTT
ATAACTTGCAAAGAAATGAATATCAGAGAGTGAGAGGAACTTGTTTATTGCAGCTTATAATGGTTACAAA
TAAAGCAATAGCATCACAAATTTCACAAATAAAGCATTTTTTTCACTGCATTCTAGTTGTGGTTTGTCCA
AACTCATCAATGTATCTTATCATGTCTGGCTCTAGCTATCCCGCCCCTAACTCCGCCCATCCCGCCCCTA
ACTCCGCCCAGTTCCGCCCATTCTCCGCCCCATGGCTGACTAATTTTTTTTATTTATGCAGAGGCCGAGG
CCGCCTCGGCCTCTGAGCTATTCCAGAAGTAGTGAGGAGGCTTTTTTGGAGGCCTAGGGACGTACCCAAT
TCGCCCTATAGTGAGTCGTATTACGCGCGCTCACTGGCCGTCGTTTTACAACGTCGTGACTGGGAAAACC
CTGGCGTTACCCAACTTAATCGCCTTGCAGCACATCCCCCTTTCGCCAGCTGGCGTAATAGCGAAGAGGC
CCGCACCGATCGCCCTTCCCAACAGTTGCGCAGCCTGAATGGCGAATGGG
[124 nt withheld, positions 6281-6404]
C
[91 nt withheld, positions 6406-6496]
A
[49 nt withheld, positions 6498-6546]
CCTTTGACGTTGGAGTCCACGTTCTTT
[37 nt withheld, positions 6574-6610]
ACCCTATCTCGGTCTATTCTTTTGATTTATAAGGGATTTTGCCGATTTCGGCCTATTGGTTAAAAAATGA
GCTGATTTAACAAAAATTTAACGCGAATTTTAACAAAATATTAACGCTTACAATTTAGGTGGCACTTTTC
GGGGAAATGTGCGCGGAACCCCTATTTGTTTATTTTTCTAAATACATTCAAATATGTATCCGCTCATGAG
ACAATAACCCTGATAAATGCTTCAATAATATTGAAAAAGGAAGAGTATGAGTATTCAACATTTCCGTGTC
GCCCTTATTCCCTTTTTTGCGGCATTTTGCCTTCCTGTTTTTGCTCACCCAGAAACGCTGGTGAAAGTAA
AAGATGCTGAAGATCAGTTGGGTGCACGAGTGGGTTACATCGAACTGGATCTCAACAGCGGTAAGATCCT
TGAGAGTTTTCGCCCCGAAGAACGTTTTCCAATGATGAGCACTTTTAAAGTTCTGCTATGTGGCGCGGTA
TTATCCCGTATTGACGCCGGGCAAGAGCAACTCGGTCGCCGCATACACTATTCTCAGAATGACTTGGTTG
AGTACTCACCAGTCACAGAAAAGCATCTTACGGATGGCATGACAGTAAGAGAATTATGCAGTGCTGCCAT
AACCATGAGTGATAACACTGCGGCCAACTTACTTCTGACAACGATCGGAGGACCGAAGGAGCTAACCGCT
TTTTTGCACAACATGGGGGATCATGTAACTCGCCTTGATCGTTGGGAACCGGAGCTGAATGAAGCCATAC
CAAACGACGAGCGTGACACCACGATGCCTGTAGCAATGGCAACAACGTTGCGCAAACTATTAACTGGCGA
ACTACTTACTCTAGCTTCCCGGCAACAATTAATAGACTGGATGGAGGCGGATAAAGTTGCAGGACCACTT
CTGCGCTCGGCCCTTCCGGCTGGCTGGTTTATTGCTGATAAATCTGGAGCCGGTGAGCGTGGGTCTCGCG
GTATCATTGCAGCACTGGGGCCAGATGGTAAGCCCTCCCGTATCGTAGTTATCTACACGACGGGGAGTCA
GGCAACTATGGATGAACGAAATAGACAGATCGCTGAGATAGGTGCCTCACTGATTAAGCATTGGTAACTG
TCAGACCAAGTTTACTCATATATACTTTAGATTGATTTAAAACTTCATTTTTAATTTAAAAGGATCTAGG
TGAAGATCCTTTTTGATAATCTCATGACCAAAATCCCTTAACGTGAGTTTTCGTTCCACTGAGCGTCAGA
CCCCGTAGAAAAGATCAAAGGATCTTCTTGAGATCCTTTTTTTCTGCGCGTAATCTGCTGCTTGCAAACA
AAAAAACCACCGCTACCAGCGGTGGTTTGTTTGCCGGATCAAGAGCTACCAACTCTTTTTCCGAAGGTAA
CTGGCTTCAGCAGAGCGCAGATACCAAATACTGTTCTTCTAGTGTAGCCGTAGTTAGGCCACCACTTCAA
GAACTCTGTAGCACCGCCTACATACCTCGCTCTGCTAATCCTGTTACCAGTGGCTGCTGCCAGTGGCGAT
AAGTCGTGTCTTACCGGGTTGGACTCAAGACGATAGTTACCGGATAAGGCGCAGCGGTCGGGCTGAACGG
GGGGTTCGTGCACACAGCCCAGCTTGGAGCGAACGACCTACACCGAACTGAGATACCTACAGCGTGAGCT
ATGAGAAAGCGCCACGCTTCCCGAAGGGAGAAAGGCGGACAGGTATCCGGTAAGCGGCAGGGTCGGAACA
GGAGAGCGCACGAGGGAGCTTCCAGGGGGAAACGCCTGGTATCTTTATAGTCCTGTCGGGTTTCGCCACC
TCTGACTTGAGCGTCGATTTTTGTGATGCTCGTCAGGGGGGCGGAGCCTATGGAAAAACGCCAGCAACGC
GGCCTTTTTACGGTTCCTGGCCTTTTGCTGGCCTTTTGCTCACATGTTCTTTCCTGCGTTATCCCCTGAT
TCTGTGGATAACCGTATTACCGCCTTTGAGTGAGCTGATACCGCTCGCCGCAGCCGAACGACCGAGCGCA
GCGAGTCAGTGAGCGAGGAAGCGGAAGAGCGCCCAATACGCAAACCGCCTCTCCCCGCGCGTTGGCCGAT
TCATTAATGCAGCTGGCACGACAGGTTTCCCGACTGGAAAGCGGGCAGTGAGCGCAACGCAATTAATGTG
AGTTAGCTCACTCATTAGGCACCCCAGGCTTTACACTTTATGCTTCCGGCTCGTATGTTGTGTGGAATTG
TGAGCGGATAACAATTTCACACAGGAAACAGCTATGACCATGATTACGCCAAGCGCGCAATTAACCCTCA
CTAAAGGGAACAAAAGCTGGAGCTGCAAGC
Features (pLannotate 1.2.2; 34 found; start..end, strand, type, name):
      5..231     +  promoter       RSV promoter: Rous sarcoma virus enhancer/promoter
    232..412     +  LTR            5' LTR (truncated): truncated 5' long terminal repeat (LTR) from HIV-1
    459..584     +  misc_feature   HIV-1 Ψ: packaging signal of human immunodeficiency virus type 1
    568..931     +  CDS            HIV-1 gag (fragment): gag protein from human immunodeficiency virus 1; gag
   1077..1310    +  misc_feature   RRE: The Rev response element (RRE) of HIV-1 allows for Rev-dependent mRNA export from the nucleus to the cytoplasm.
   1687..1713    +  CDS            Rev (fragment): human immunodeficiency virus 1 (HIV-1) Rev protein; rev; enhances nuclear export of unspliced and incompletely spliced viral mRNAs
   1720..1743    +  promoter       SV40 promoter (fragment): SV40 early promoter
   1744..1815    +  promoter       SV40 promoter (fragment): SV40 enhancer and early promoter
   1839..1974    +  rep_origin     SV40 ori: SV40 origin of replication
   2020..2616    +  CDS            PuroR (fragment): puromycin N-acetyltransferase; pac from Streptomyces; confers resistance to puromycin
   2665..2782    +  misc_feature   cPPT/CTS: central polypurine tract and central termination sequence of HIV-1
   2847..2913    +  CDS            small t antigen (fragment): SV40 (simian virus 40) small t antigen
   2920..4098    +  promoter       EF-1α promoter: strong constitutive promoter for human elongation factor EF-1α
   4119..4136    +  protein_bind   attB1 (fragment): mutant version of attB; core recombination site for the Gateway® BP reaction BP Clonase™
   4142..4621    +  CDS            TWIST2: TWST2_HUMAN - Also known as BHLHA39, DERMO1. Experimental evidence at protein level: Swiss-Prot protein existence level 1. Binds to the E-box consensus sequence 5'-CANNTG-3' as a heterodimer and inhibits transcriptional activation by MYOD1, MYOG, MEF2A and MEF2C. Also represses expression of proinflammatory cytokines such as TNFA and IL1B. Involved in postnatal glycogen storage and energy metabolism (By similarity). Inhibits the premature or ectopic differentiation of preosteoblast cells during osteogenesis, possibly by changing the internal signal transduction response of osteoblasts to exter
   4623..4647    -  protein_bind   attB2: mutant version of attB; recombination site for the Gateway® BP reaction BP Clonase™
   4655..4696    +  CDS            V5 tag: epitope tag from simian virus 5
   4712..4765    +  promoter       U6 promoter (fragment): RNA polymerase III promoter for human U6 snRNA
   4807..5395    +  misc_feature   WPRE: woodchuck hepatitis virus posttranscriptional regulatory element
   5446..5465    +  misc_feature   cPPT/CTS (fragment): central polypurine tract and central termination sequence of HIV-1
   5467..5700    +  LTR            3' LTR (ΔU3): self-inactivating 3' long terminal repeat (LTR) from HIV-1
   5778..5899    +  polyA_signal   SV40 poly(A) signal: SV40 polyadenylation signal
   5939..6074    +  rep_origin     SV40 ori: SV40 origin of replication
   6095..6113    -  promoter       T7 promoter: promoter for bacteriophage T7 RNA polymerase
   6121..6276    +  CDS            lacZα (fragment): LacZα fragment of β-galactosidase; lacZ fragment
   6281..6709    +  rep_origin     f1 ori (sequence partly withheld): f1 bacteriophage origin of replication; arrow indicates direction of (+) strand synthesis
   6762..6866    +  promoter       AmpR promoter: bla
   6867..7727    +  CDS            AmpR: β-lactamase; bla; confers resistance to ampicillin, carbenicillin, and related antibiotics
   7898..8486    +  rep_origin     ori: high-copy-number ColE1/pMB1/pBR322/pUC origin of replication
   8669..8761    +  CDS            lacI (fragment): lac repressor; lacI; The lac repressor binds to the lac operator to inhibit transcription in E. coli. This inhibition can be relieved by adding lactose or isopropyl-β-D-thiogalactopyranoside (IPTG).
   8774..8795    +  protein_bind   CAP binding site: CAP binding activates transcription in the presence of cAMP. E. coli catabolite activator protein
   8810..8840    +  promoter       lac promoter: promoter for the E. coli lac operon
   8848..8864    +  protein_bind   lac operator: The lac repressor binds to the lac operator to inhibit transcription in E. coli. This inhibition can be relieved by adding lactose or isopropyl-β-D-thiogalactopyranoside (IPTG). lac repressor encoded by lacI
   8909..8927    +  promoter       T3 promoter: promoter for bacteriophage T3 RNA polymerase
