[The description below was written by a language model from this plasmid's Addgene catalogue record and pLannotate feature annotations shown in this document.]
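Description:
TFORF2951 is a lentiviral mammalian expression plasmid built on the pLX_TRC317 backbone and carrying the human TWIST2 open reading frame, a basic helix-loop-helix transcription factor that binds E-box motifs. It belongs to a barcoded transcription factor ORF collection in which each clone carries a unique 24-bp barcode, so that the overexpressed factor can be identified in pooled screens. The barcode itself is not annotated in the feature table. In bacteria the plasmid replicates from a high-copy ColE1/pUC origin and is selected with ampicillin through the bla gene. An f1 origin and remnants of a lac/lacZα cloning region are also present. The depositor warns that the plasmid can recombine, as is common for LTR-containing vectors.

The viral portion follows a third-generation, self-inactivating design. An RSV promoter fused to a truncated HIV-1 5' LTR drives genomic RNA production in packaging cells. It is followed by the Ψ packaging signal, a gag fragment, the RRE for Rev-dependent export, a cPPT/CTS, WPRE and a ΔU3 3' LTR. Between the LTRs, an SV40 early promoter drives the puromycin N-acetyltransferase gene for selection of transduced cells. A separate EF-1α promoter drives TWIST2. The ORF was inserted by Gateway cloning and is flanked by attB1 and attB2 sites, with the attB2 site read through into a C-terminal V5 epitope tag for detection. WPRE downstream enhances transcript expression. The construct is intended for stable TWIST2 overexpression, individually or in pooled screens such as directed differentiation studies.
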