Addgene plasmid #144427: TFORF2951
Purpose: Lentiviral vector for overexpressing transcription factor ORFs with unique 24-bp barcodes. Barcodes facilitate identification of transcription factors in pooled screens.
Depositing lab: Feng Zhang. Depositing organization: Broad Institute. Publication: A transcription factor atlas of directed differentiation. Joung J, Ma S, Tay T, Geiger-Schuller KR, Kirchgatterer PC, Verdine VK, Guo B, Arias-Garcia MA, Allen WE, Singh A, Kuksenko O, Abudayyeh OO, Gootenberg JS, Fu Z, Macrae RK, Buenrostro JD, Regev A, Zhang F. Cell. 2023 Jan 5;186(1):209-229.e26. doi: 10.1016/j.cell.2022.11.026. PubMed 36608654.
Backbone
  Vector backbone: pLX_TRC317
  Backbone manufacturer: Broad Institute Genetic Perturbation Platform
  Backbone size w/o insert (bp): 8264
  Vector type: Mammalian Expression, Lentiviral
  Selectable markers: Puromycin
Growth in bacteria
  Bacterial resistance: Ampicillin, 100 μg/mL
  Growth temperature: 37°C
  Growth strain: NEB Stable
  Copy number: High Copy
Gene/Insert
  Gene/Insert name: TWIST2
  Species: H. sapiens (human)
  Insert size (bp): 686
  Entrez Gene: TWIST2 (a.k.a. AMS, BBRSAY, DERMO1, FFDD3, SETLSS, bHLHa39)
  Promoter: EF1a
  Tag / fusion protein: V5 (C terminal on insert)
  Cloning method: Gateway Cloning
  Sequencing primers: 5′ GGGTGGAGACTGAAGTTAGGCCAG; 3′ CACATAGCGTAAAAGGAGCAACATAG
Resource information
  A portion of this plasmid was derived from a plasmid made by: Broad Institute Genetic Perturbation Platform
Terms and licenses: Academic/Nonprofit Terms; Industry Terms: Not Available to Industry
Depositor comments: NM_057179.2 Please test multiple small colonies in case of plasmid recombination. To make this collection available in a timely manner, a portion of this collection was not fully sequenced by Addgene. If an Addgene verified full plasmid sequence is not available, please contact us prior to placing an order to request the full sequence.
How to cite: TFORF2951 was a gift from Feng Zhang (Addgene plasmid # 144427 ; http://n2t.net/addgene:144427 ; RRID:Addgene_144427)
