>Addgene plasmid #144427 | TFORF2951 | depositor partial sequence | sequence record 285396 | Insert
ATCGATTGATCAACAAGTTTGTACAAAAAAGTTGGCATGGAGGAGGGCTCCAGCTCGCCCGTGTCCCCCG
TGGACAGCCTGGGCACCAGCGAGGAGGAGCTCGAGAGGCAGCCCAAGCGCTTCGGCCGGAAGCGGCGCTA
CAGCAAGAAGTCGAGCGAAGATGGCAGCCCGACCCCGGGCAAGCGCGGCAAGAAGGGCAGCCCCAGCGCG
CAGTCCTTCGAGGAGCTGCAGAGCCAGCGCATCCTGGCCAACGTGCGCGAGCGCCAGCGCACCCAGTCGC
TCAACGAGGCCTTCGCGGCGCTGCGCAAGATCATCCCCACGCTGCCCTCTGACAAGCTGAGCAAGATCCA
GACGCTCAAGCTGGCCGCCAGGTACATAGACTTCCTCTACCAGGTCCTGCAGAGCGACGAGATGGACAAT
AAGATGACCAGCTGCAGCTACGTGGCCCACGAGCGCCTCAGCTACGCCTTCTCCGTGTGGCGCATGGAGG
GCGCGTGGTCCATGTCCGCCTCCCACTACCCAACTTTCTTGTACAAAGTGGTTGATATCGGTAAGCCTAT
CCCTAACCCTCTCCTCGGTCTCGATTCTACGTAGTAATGAACTAGTCCGTAACTTGAAAGTATTTCGATT
TCTTGGCTTTATATATCTTGTGGAAAGGACGAGGCGATAGTGGCGGATACCTGCGC
