>Addgene plasmid #144427 | TFORF2951 | depositor partial sequence | sequence record 285397 | Barcode
GGCGATAGTGGCGGATACCTGCGC
